>Addgene plasmid #131520 | AdMKP-3 S159A | addgene full sequence | sequence record 256844 | Addgene NGS Result
CATCATCAATAATATACCTTATTTTGGATTGAAGCCAATATGATAATGAGGGGGTGGAGTTTGTGACGTG
GCGCGGGGCGTGGGAACGGGGCGGGTGACGTAGTAGTGTGGCGGAAGTGTGATGTTGCAAGTGTGGCGGA
ACACATGTAAGCGACGGATGTGGCAAAAGTGACGTTTTTGGTGTGCGCCGGTGTACACAGGAAGTGACAA
TTTTCGCGCGGTTTTAGGCGGATGTTGTAGTAAATTTGGGCGTAACCGAGTAAGATTTGGCCATTTTCGC
GGGAAAACTGAATAAGAGGAAGTGAAATCTGAATAATTTTGTGTTACTCATAGCGCGTAATATTTGTCTA
GGGCCGCGGGGACTTTGACCGTTTACGTGGAGACTCGCCCAGGTGTTTTTCTCAGGTGTTTTCCGCGTTC
CGGGTCAAAGTTGGCGTTTTATTATTATAGTCAGTCGAAGCTTGGATCCGGTACCTCTAGAATTCTCGAG
CGGCCGCTAGCGACATCGGATCTCCCGATCCCCTATGGTGCACTCTCAGTACAATCTGCTCTGATGCCGC
ATAGTTAAGCCAGTATCTGCTCCCTGCTTGTGTGTTGGAGGTCGCTGAGTAGTGCGCGAGCAAAATTTAA
GCTACAACAAGGCAAGGCTTGACCGACAATTGCATGAAGAATCTGCTTAGGGTTAGGCGTTTTGCGCTGC
TTCGCGATGTACGGGCCAGATATACGCGTTGACATTGATTATTGACTAGTTATTAATAGTAATCAATTAC
GGGGTCATTAGTTCATAGCCCATATATGGAGTTCCGCGTTACATAACTTACGGTAAATGGCCCGCCTGGC
TGACCGCCCAACGACCCCCGCCCATTGACGTCAATAATGACGTATGTTCCCATAGTAACGCCAATAGGGA
CTTTCCATTGACGTCAATGGGTGGAGTATTTACGGTAAACTGCCCACTTGGCAGTACATCAAGTGTATCA
TATGCCAAGTACGCCCCCTATTGACGTCAATGACGGTAAATGGCCCGCCTGGCATTATGCCCAGTACATG
ACCTTATGGGACTTTCCTACTTGGCAGTACATCTACGTATTAGTCATCGCTATTACCATGGTGATGCGGT
TTTGGCAGTACATCAATGGGCGTGGATAGCGGTTTGACTCACGGGGATTTCCAAGTCTCCACCCCATTGA
CGTCAATGGGAGTTTGTTTTGGCACCAAAATCAACGGGACTTTCCAAAATGTCGTAACAACTCCGCCCCA
TTGACGCAAATGGGCGGTAGGCGTGTACGGTGGGAGGTCTATATAAGCAGAGCTCTCTGGCTAACTAGAG
AACCCACTGCTTACTGGCTTATCGAAATTAATACGACTCACTATAGGGAGACCCAAGCTGGCTAGTTAAG
CTATCAACAAGTTTGTACAAAAAAGCAGGCTCCGCGGCCGCCCCCTTCACCCTGCAGCTCGACCCCCATG
ATAGATACGCTCAGACCCGTGCCCTTCGCGTCGGAAATGGCGATCTGCAAGACGGTGTCGTGGCTCAACG
AGCAGCTGGAGCTGGGCAACGAACGGCTTCTGCTGATGGACTGCCGACCACAGGAGCTGTACGAGTCGTC
ACACATCGAATCTGCCATTAATGTGGCCATCCCCGGCATCATGCTGCGGCGTCTGCAGAAGGGCAACCTG
CCCGTGCGTGCGCTCTTCACGCGCTGCGAGGACCGGGACCGCTTTACCAGGCGCTGCGGCACCGACACCG
TGGTGCTGTACGACGAGAATAGCAGCGACTGGAATGAGAACACTGGTGGAGAGTCGGTCCTCGGGCTGCT
GCTCAAGAAACTCAAAGACGAGGGCTGCCGGGCGTTCTACCTGGAAGGTGGCTTCAGTAAGTTCCAGGCC
GAGTTCGCCCTGCACTGCGAGACCAATCTAGACGGCTCGTGCAGCAGCAGTGCCCCGCCTTTGCCAGTGC
TGGGGCTCGGGGGCCTGCGGATCAGCTCGGACTCTTCCTCGGACATTGAGTCTGACCTTGACCGAGACCC
CAATAGTGCAACGGACTCTGATGGCAGCCCGCTGTCCAACAGCCAGCCTTCCTTCCCGGTGGAGATTTTG
CCCTTCCTTTACCTGGGCTGTGCCAAGGACTCGACCAACTTGGACGTGTTGGAAGAGTTTGGCATCAAGT
ACATCTTGAATGTCACCCCCAATTTGCCCAATCTGTTTGAGAATGCGGGCGAGTTCAAATACAAGCAAAT
TCCTATCTCGGATCACTGGAGCCAAAACCTGTCCCAGTTTTTCCCTGAGGCCATTTCTTTCATAGATGAA
GCCCGAGGCAAAAACTGTGGTGTCCTGGTGCATTGCTTGGCAGGTATCAGCCGCTCTGTCACCGTGACAG
TGGCGTACCTCATGCAGAAGCTCAACCTGTCCATGAACGATGCTTACGACATTGTTAAGATGAAGAAGTC
CAACATCTCCCCCAACTTCAACTTCATGGGCCAGCTGCTTGACTTCGAAAGGACCCTGGGACTGAGCAGC
CCTTGTGACAACCGTGTCCCCACTCCGCAGCTGTACTTCACCACGCCCTCCAACCAGAACGTCTACCAGG
TGGACTCCCTGCAGTCTACGTGAAAGGCACCCACCTCAAGGGTGGGCGCGCCGACCCAGCTTTCTTGTAC
AAAGTGGTTGATCTAGAGGGCCCGCGGTTCGAAGGTAAGCCTATCCCTAACCCTCTCCTCGGTCTCGATT
CTACGCGTACCGGTTAGTAATGAGTTTAAACGGGGGAGGCTAACTGAAACACGGAAGGAGACAATACCGG
AAGGAACCCGCGCTATGACGGCAATAAAAAGACAGAATAAAACGCACGGGTGTTGGGTCGTTTGTTCATA
AACGCGGGGTTCGGTCCCAGGGCTGGCACTCTGTCGATACCCCACCGAGACCCCATTGGGGCCAATACGC
CCGCGTTTCTTCCTTTTCCCCACCCCACCCCCCAAGTTCGGGTGAAGGCCCAGGGCTCGCAGCCAACGTC
GGGGCGGCAGGCCCTGCCATAGCAGATCCGATTCGACAGATCACTGAAATGTGTGGGCGTGGCTTAAGGG
TGGGAAAGAATATATAAGGTGGGGGTCTTATGTAGTTTTGTATCTGTTTTGCAGCAGCCGCCGCCGCCAT
GAGCACCAACTCGTTTGATGGAAGCATTGTGAGCTCATATTTGACAACGCGCATGCCCCCATGGGCCGGG
GTGCGTCAGAATGTGATGGGCTCCAGCATTGATGGTCGCCCCGTCCTGCCCGCAAACTCTACTACCTTGA
CCTACGAGACCGTGTCTGGAACGCCGTTGGAGACTGCAGCCTCCGCCGCCGCTTCAGCCGCTGCAGCCAC
CGCCCGCGGGATTGTGACTGACTTTGCTTTCCTGAGCCCGCTTGCAAGCAGTGCAGCTTCCCGTTCATCC
GCCCGCGATGACAAGTTGACGGCTCTTTTGGCACAATTGGATTCTTTGACCCGGGAACTTAATGTCGTTT
CTCAGCAGCTGTTGGATCTGCGCCAGCAGGTTTCTGCCCTGAAGGCTTCCTCCCCTCCCAATGCGGTTTA
AAACATAAATAAAAAACCAGACTCTGTTTGGATTTGGATCAAGCAAGTGTCTTGCTGTCTTTATTTAGGG
GTTTTGCGCGCGCGGTAGGCCCGGGACCAGCGGTCTCGGTCGTTGAGGGTCCTGTGTATTTTTTCCAGGA
CGTGGTAAAGGTGACTCTGGATGTTCAGATACATGGGCATAAGCCCGTCTCTGGGGTGGAGGTAGCACCA
CTGCAGAGCTTCATGCTGCGGGGTGGTGTTGTAGATGATCCAGTCGTAGCAGGAGCGCTGGGCGTGGTGC
CTAAAAATGTCTTTCAGTAGCAAGCTGATTGCCAGGGGCAGGCCCTTGGTGTAAGTGTTTACAAAGCGGT
TAAGCTGGGATGGGTGCATACGTGGGGATATGAGATGCATCTTGGACTGTATTTTTAGGTTGGCTATGTT
CCCAGCCATATCCCTCCGGGGATTCATGTTGTGCAGAACCACCAGCACAGTGTATCCGGTGCACTTGGGA
AATTTGTCATGTAGCTTAGAAGGAAATGCGTGGAAGAACTTGGAGACGCCCTTGTGACCTCCAAGATTTT
CCATGCATTCGTCCATAATGATGGCAATGGGCCCACGGGCGGCGGCCTGGGCGAAGATATTTCTGGGATC
ACTAACGTCATAGTTGTGTTCCAGGATGAGATCGTCATAGGCCATTTTTACAAAGCGCGGGCGGAGGGTG
CCAGACTGCGGTATAATGGTTCCATCCGGCCCAGGGGCGTAGTTACCCTCACAGATTTGCATTTCCCACG
CTTTGAGTTCAGATGGGGGGATCATGTCTACCTGCGGGGCGATGAAGAAAACGGTTTCCGGGGTAGGGGA
GATCAGCTGGGAAGAAAGCAGGTTCCTGAGCAGCTGCGACTTACCGCAGCCGGTGGGCCCGTAAATCACA
CCTATTACCGGCTGCAACTGGTAGTTAAGAGAGCTGCAGCTGCCGTCATCCCTGAGCAGGGGGGCCACTT
CGTTAAGCATGTCCCTGACTCGCATGTTTTCCCTGACCAAATCCGCCAGAAGGCGCTCGCCGCCCAGCGA
TAGCAGTTCTTGCAAGGAAGCAAAGTTTTTCAACGGTTTGAGACCGTCCGCCGTAGGCATGCTTTTGAGC
GTTTGACCAAGCAGTTCCAGGCGGTCCCACAGCTCGGTCACCTGCTCTACGGCATCTCGATCCAGCATAT
CTCCTCGTTTCGCGGGTTGGGGCGGCTTTCGCTGTACGGCAGTAGTCGGTGCTCGTCCAGACGGGCCAGG
GTCATGTCTTTCCACGGGCGCAGGGTCCTCGTCAGCGTAGTCTGGGTCACGGTGAAGGGGTGCGCTCCGG
GCTGCGCGCTGGCCAGGGTGCGCTTGAGGCTGGTCCTGCTGGTGCTGAAGCGCTGCCGGTCTTCGCCCTG
CGCGTCGGCCAGGTAGCATTTGACCATGGTGTCATAGTCCAGCCCCTCCGCGGCGTGGCCCTTGGCGCGC
AGCTTGCCCTTGGAGGAGGCGCCGCACGAGGGGCAGTGCAGACTTTTGAGGGCGTAGAGCTTGGGCGCGA
GAAATACCGATTCCGGGGAGTAGGCATCCGCGCCGCAGGCCCCGCAGACGGTCTCGCATTCCACGAGCCA
GGTGAGCTCTGGCCGTTCGGGGTCAAAAACCAGGTTTCCCCCATGCTTTTTGATGCGTTTCTTACCTCTG
GTTTCCATGAGCCGGTGTCCACGCTCGGTGACGAAAAGGCTGTCCGTGTCCCCGTATACAGACTTGAGAG
GCCTGTCCTCGAGCGGTGTTCCGCGGTCCTCCTCGTATAGAAACTCGGACCACTCTGAGACAAAGGCTCG
CGTCCAGGCCAGCACGAAGGAGGCTAAGTGGGAGGGGTAGCGGTCGTTGTCCACTAGGGGGTCCACTCGC
TCCAGGGTGTGAAGACACATGTCGCCCTCTTCGGCATCAAGGAAGGTGATTGGTTTGTAGGTGTAGGCCA
CGTGACCGGGTGTTCCTGAAGGGGGGCTATAAAAGGGGGTGGGGGCGCGTTCGTCCTCACTCTCTTCCGC
ATCGCTGTCTGCGAGGGCCAGCTGTTGGGGTGAGTACTCCCTCTGAAAAGCGGGCATGACTTCTGCGCTA
AGATTGTCAGTTTCCAAAAACGAGGAGGATTTGATATTCACCTGGCCCGCGGTGATGCCTTTGAGGGTGG
CCGCATCCATCTGGTCAGAAAAGACAATCTTTTTGTTGTCAAGCTTGGTGGCAAACGACCCGTAGAGGGC
GTTGGACAGCAACTTGGCGATGGAGCGCAGGGTTTGGTTTTTGTCGCGATCGGCGCGCTCCTTGGCCGCG
ATGTTTAGCTGCACGTATTCGCGCGCAACGCACCGCCATTCGGGAAAGACGGTGGTGCGCTCGTCGGGCA
CCAGGTGCACGCGCCAACCGCGGTTGTGCAGGGTGACAAGGTCAACGCTGGTGGCTACCTCTCCGCGTAG
GCGCTCGTTGGTCCAGCAGAGGCGGCCGCCCTTGCGCGAGCAGAATGGCGGTAGGGGGTCTAGCTGCGTC
TCGTCCGGGGGGTCTGCGTCCACGGTAAAGACCCCGGGCAGCAGGCGCGCGTCGAAGTAGTCTATCTTGC
ATCCTTGCAAGTCTAGCGCCTGCTGCCATGCGCGGGCGGCAAGCGCGCGCTCGTATGGGTTGAGTGGGGG
ACCCCATGGCATGGGGTGGGTGAGCGCGGAGGCGTACATGCCGCAAATGTCGTAAACGTAGAGGGGCTCT
CTGAGTATTCCAAGATATGTAGGGTAGCATCTTCCACCGCGGATGCTGGCGCGCACGTAATCGTATAGTT
CGTGCGAGGGAGCGAGGAGGTCGGGACCGAGGTTGCTACGGGCGGGCTGCTCTGCTCGGAAGACTATCTG
CCTGAAGATGGCATGTGAGTTGGATGATATGGTTGGACGCTGGAAGACGTTGAAGCTGGCGTCTGTGAGA
CCTACCGCGTCACGCACGAAGGAGGCGTAGGAGTCGCGCAGCTTGTTGACCAGCTCGGCGGTGACCTGCA
CGTCTAGGGCGCAGTAGTCCAGGGTTTCCTTGATGATGTCATACTTATCCTGTCCCTTTTTTTTCCACAG
CTCGCGGTTGAGGACAAACTCTTCGCGGTCTTTCCAGTACTCTTGGATCGGAAACCCGTCGGCCTCCGAA
CGGTAAGAGCCTAGCATGTAGAACTGGTTGACGGCCTGGTAGGCGCAGCATCCCTTTTCTACGGGTAGCG
CGTATGCCTGCGCGGCCTTCCGGAGCGAGGTGTGGGTGAGCGCAAAGGTGTCCCTGACCATGACTTTGAG
GTACTGGTATTTGAAGTCAGTGTCGTCGCATCCGCCCTGCTCCCAGAGCAAAAAGTCCGTGCGCTTTTTG
GAACGCGGATTTGGCAGGGCGAAGGTGACATCGTTGAAGAGTATCTTTCCCGCGCGAGGCATAAAGTTGC
GTGTGATGCGGAAGGGTCCCGGCACCTCGGAACGGTTGTTAATTACCTGGGCGGCGAGCACGATCTCGTC
AAAGCCGTTGATGTTGTGGCCCACAATGTAAAGTTCCAAGAAGCGCGGGATGCCCTTGATGGAAGGCAAT
TTTTTAAGTTCCTCGTAGGTGAGCTCTTCAGGGGAGCTGAGCCCGTGCTCTGAAAGGGCCCAGTCTGCAA
GATGAGGGTTGGAAGCGACGAATGAGCTCCACAGGTCACGGGCCATTAGCATTTGCAGGTGGTCGCGAAA
GGTCCTAAACTGGCGACCTATGGCCATTTTTTCTGGGGTGATGCAGTAGAAGGTAAGCGGGTCTTGTTCC
CAGCGGTCCCATCCAAGGTTCGCGGCTAGGTCTCGCGCGGCAGTCACTAGAGGCTCATCTCCGCCGAACT
TCATGACCAGCATGAAGGGCACGAGCTGCTTCCCAAAGGCCCCCATCCAAGTATAGGTCTCTACATCGTA
GGTGACAAAGAGACGCTCGGTGCGAGGATGCGAGCCGATCGGGAAGAACTGGATCTCCCGCCACCAATTG
GAGGAGTGGCTATTGATGTGGTGAAAGTAGAAGTCCCTGCGACGGGCCGAACACTCGTGCTGGCTTTTGT
AAAAACGTGCGCAGTACTGGCAGCGGTGCACGGGCTGTACATCCTGCACGAGGTTGACCTGACGACCGCG
CACAAGGAAGCAGAGTGGGAATTTGAGCCCCTCGCCTGGCGGGTTTGGCTGGTGGTCTTCTACTTCGGCT
GCTTGTCCTTGACCGTCTGGCTGCTCGAGGGGAGTTACGGTGGATCGGACCACCACGCCGCGCGAGCCCA
AAGTCCAGATGTCCGCGCGCGGCGGTCGGAGCTTGATGACAACATCGCGCAGATGGGAGCTGTCCATGGT
CTGGAGCTCCCGCGGCGTCAGGTCAGGCGGGAGCTCCTGCAGGTTTACCTCGCATAGACGGGTCAGGGCG
CGGGCTAGATCCAGGTGATACCTAATTTCCAGGGGCTGGTTGGTGGCGGCGTCGATGGCTTGCAAGAGGC
CGCATCCCCGCGGCGCGACTACGGTACCGCGCGGCGGGCGGTGGGCCGCGGGGGTGTCCTTGGATGATGC
ATCTAAAAGCGGTGACGCGGGCGAGCCCCCGGAGGTAGGGGGGGCTCCGGACCCGCCGGGAGAGGGGGCA
GGGGCACGTCGGCGCCGCGCGCGGGCAGGAGCTGGTGCTGCGCGCGTAGGTTGCTGGCGAACGCGACGAC
GCGGCGGTTGATCTCCTGAATCTGGCGCCTCTGCGTGAAGACGACGGGCCCGGTGAGCTTGAACCTGAAA
GAGAGTTCGACAGAATCAATTTCGGTGTCGTTGACGGCGGCCTGGCGCAAAATCTCCTGCACGTCTCCTG
AGTTGTCTTGATAGGCGATCTCGGCCATGAACTGCTCGATCTCTTCCTCCTGGAGATCTCCGCGTCCGGC
TCGCTCCACGGTGGCGGCGAGGTCGTTGGAAATGCGGGCCATGAGCTGCGAGAAGGCGTTGAGGCCTCCC
TCGTTCCAGACGCGGCTGTAGACCACGCCCCCTTCGGCATCGCGGGCGCGCATGACCACCTGCGCGAGAT
TGAGCTCCACGTGCCGGGCGAAGACGGCGTAGTTTCGCAGGCGCTGAAAGAGGTAGTTGAGGGTGGTGGC
GGTGTGTTCTGCCACGAAGAAGTACATAACCCAGCGTCGCAACGTGGATTCGTTGATATCCCCCAAGGCC
TCAAGGCGCTCCATGGCCTCGTAGAAGTCCACGGCGAAGTTGAAAAACTGGGAGTTGCGCGCCGACACGG
TTAACTCCTCCTCCAGAAGACGGATGAGCTCGGCGACAGTGTCGCGCACCTCGCGCTCAAAGGCTACAGG
GGCCTCTTCTTCTTCTTCAATCTCCTCTTCCATAAGGGCCTCCCCTTCTTCTTCTTCTGGCGGCGGTGGG
GGAGGGGGGACACGGCGGCGACGACGGCGCACCGGGAGGCGGTCGACAAAGCGCTCGATCATCTCCCCGC
GGCGACGGCGCATGGTCTCGGTGACGGCGCGGCCGTTCTCGCGGGGGCGCAGTTGGAAGACGCCGCCCGT
CATGTCCCGGTTATGGGTTGGCGGGGGGCTGCCATGCGGCAGGGATACGGCGCTAACGATGCATCTCAAC
AATTGTTGTGTAGGTACTCCGCCGCCGAGGGACCTGAGCGAGTCCGCATCGACCGGATCGGAAAACCTCT
CGAGAAAGGCGTCTAACCAGTCACAGTCGCAAGGTAGGCTGAGCACCGTGGCGGGCGGCAGCGGGCGGCG
GTCGGGGTTGTTTCTGGCGGAGGTGCTGCTGATGATGTAATTAAAGTAGGCGGTCTTGAGACGGCGGATG
GTCGACAGAAGCACCATGTCCTTGGGTCCGGCCTGCTGAATGCGCAGGCGGTCGGCCATGCCCCAGGCTT
CGTTTTGACATCGGCGCAGGTCTTTGTAGTAGTCTTGCATGAGCCTTTCTACCGGCACTTCTTCTTCTCC
TTCCTCTTGTCCTGCATCTCTTGCATCTATCGCTGCGGCGGCGGCGGAGTTTGGCCGTAGGTGGCGCCCT
CTTCCTCCCATGCGTGTGACCCCGAAGCCCCTCATCGGCTGAAGCAGGGCTAGGTCGGCGACAACGCGCT
CGGCTAATATGGCCTGCTGCACCTGCGTGAGGGTAGACTGGAAGTCATCCATGTCCACAAAGCGGTGGTA
TGCGCCCGTGTTGATGGTGTAAGTGCAGTTGGCCATAACGGACCAGTTAACGGTCTGGTGACCCGGCTGC
GAGAGCTCGGTGTACCTGAGACGCGAGTAAGCCCTCGAGTCAAATACGTAGTCGTTGCAAGTCCGCACCA
GGTACTGGTATCCCACCAAAAAGTGCGGCGGCGGCTGGCGGTAGAGGGGCCAGCGTAGGGTGGCCGGGGC
TCCGGGGGCGAGATCTTCCAACATAAGGCGATGATATCCGTAGATGTACCTGGACATCCAGGTGATGCCG
GCGGCGGTGGTGGAGGCGCGCGGAAAGTCGCGGACGCGGTTCCAGATGTTGCGCAGCGGCAAAAAGTGCT
CCATGGTCGGGACGCTCTGGCCGGTCAGGCGCGCGCAATCGTTGACGCTCTAGACCGTGCAAAAGGAGAG
CCTGTAAGCGGGCACTCTTCCGTGGTCTGGTGGATAAATTCGCAAGGGTATCATGGCGGACGACCGGGGT
TCGAGCCCCGTATCCGGCCGTCCGCCGTGATCCATGCGGTTACCGCCCGCGTGTCGAACCCAGGTGTGCG
ACGTCAGACAACGGGGGAGTGCTCCTTTTGGCTTCCTTCCAGGCGCGGCGGCTGCTGCGCTAGCTTTTTT
GGCCACTGGCCGCGCGCAGCGTAAGCGGTTAGGCTGGAAAGCGAAAGCATTAAGTGGCTCGCTCCCTGTA
GCCGGAGGGTTATTTTCCAAGGGTTGAGTCGCGGGACCCCCGGTTCGAGTCTCGGACCGGCCGGACTGCG
GCGAACGGGGGTTTGCCTCCCCGTCATGCAAGACCCCGCTTGCAAATTCCTCCGGAAACAGGGACGAGCC
CCTTTTTTGCTTTTCCCAGATGCATCCGGTGCTGCGGCAGATGCGCCCCCCTCCTCAGCAGCGGCAAGAG
CAAGAGCAGCGGCAGACATGCAGGGCACCCTCCCCTCCTCCTACCGCGTCAGGAGGGGCGACATCCGCGG
TTGACGCGGCAGCAGATGGTGATTACGAACCCCCGCGGCGCCGGGCCCGGCACTACCTGGACTTGGAGGA
GGGCGAGGGCCTGGCGCGGCTAGGAGCGCCCTCTCCTGAGCGGCACCCAAGGGTGCAGCTGAAGCGTGAT
ACGCGTGAGGCGTACGTGCCGCGGCAGAACCTGTTTCGCGACCGCGAGGGAGAGGAGCCCGAGGAGATGC
GGGATCGAAAGTTCCACGCAGGGCGCGAGCTGCGGCATGGCCTGAATCGCGAGCGGTTGCTGCGCGAGGA
GGACTTTGAGCCCGACGCGCGAACCGGGATTAGTCCCGCGCGCGCACACGTGGCGGCCGCCGACCTGGTA
ACCGCATACGAGCAGACGGTGAACCAGGAGATTAACTTTCAAAAAAGCTTTAACAACCACGTGCGTACGC
TTGTGGCGCGCGAGGAGGTGGCTATAGGACTGATGCATCTGTGGGACTTTGTAAGCGCGCTGGAGCAAAA
CCCAAATAGCAAGCCGCTCATGGCGCAGCTGTTCCTTATAGTGCAGCACAGCAGGGACAACGAGGCATTC
AGGGATGCGCTGCTAAACATAGTAGAGCCCGAGGGCCGCTGGCTGCTCGATTTGATAAACATCCTGCAGA
GCATAGTGGTGCAGGAGCGCAGCTTGAGCCTGGCTGACAAGGTGGCCGCCATCAACTATTCCATGCTTAG
CCTGGGCAAGTTTTACGCCCGCAAGATATACCATACCCCTTACGTTCCCATAGACAAGGAGGTAAAGATC
GAGGGGTTCTACATGCGCATGGCGCTGAAGGTGCTTACCTTGAGCGACGACCTGGGCGTTTATCGCAACG
AGCGCATCCACAAGGCCGTGAGCGTGAGCCGGCGGCGCGAGCTCAGCGACCGCGAGCTGATGCACAGCCT
GCAAAGGGCCCTGGCTGGCACGGGCAGCGGCGATAGAGAGGCCGAGTCCTACTTTGACGCGGGCGCTGAC
CTGCGCTGGGCCCCAAGCCGACGCGCCCTGGAGGCAGCTGGGGCCGGACCTGGGCTGGCGGTGGCACCCG
CGCGCGCTGGCAACGTCGGCGGCGTGGAGGAATATGACGAGGACGATGAGTACGAGCCAGAGGACGGCGA
GTACTAAGCGGTGATGTTTCTGATCAGATGATGCAAGACGCAACGGACCCGGCGGTGCGGGCGGCGCTGC
AGAGCCAGCCGTCCGGCCTTAACTCCACGGACGACTGGCGCCAGGTCATGGACCGCATCATGTCGCTGAC
TGCGCGCAATCCTGACGCGTTCCGGCAGCAGCCGCAGGCCAACCGGCTCTCCGCAATTCTGGAAGCGGTG
GTCCCGGCGCGCGCAAACCCCACGCACGAGAAGGTGCTGGCGATCGTAAACGCGCTGGCCGAAAACAGGG
CCATCCGGCCCGACGAGGCCGGCCTGGTCTACGACGCGCTGCTTCAGCGCGTGGCTCGTTACAACAGCGG
CAACGTGCAGACCAACCTGGACCGGCTGGTGGGGGATGTGCGCGAGGCCGTGGCGCAGCGTGAGCGCGCG
CAGCAGCAGGGCAACCTGGGCTCCATGGTTGCACTAAACGCCTTCCTGAGTACACAGCCCGCCAACGTGC
CGCGGGGACAGGAGGACTACACCAACTTTGTGAGCGCACTGCGGCTAATGGTGACTGAGACACCGCAAAG
TGAGGTGTACCAGTCTGGGCCAGACTATTTTTTCCAGACCAGTAGACAAGGCCTGCAGACCGTAAACCTG
AGCCAGGCTTTCAAAAACTTGCAGGGGCTGTGGGGGGTGCGGGCTCCCACAGGCGACCGCGCGACCGTGT
CTAGCTTGCTGACGCCCAACTCGCGCCTGTTGCTGCTGCTAATAGCGCCCTTCACGGACAGTGGCAGCGT
GTCCCGGGACACATACCTAGGTCACTTGCTGACACTGTACCGCGAGGCCATAGGTCAGGCGCATGTGGAC
GAGCATACTTTCCAGGAGATTACAAGTGTCAGCCGCGCGCTGGGGCAGGAGGACACGGGCAGCCTGGAGG
CAACCCTAAACTACCTGCTGACCAACCGGCGGCAGAAGATCCCCTCGTTGCACAGTTTAAACAGCGAGGA
GGAGCGCATTTTGCGCTACGTGCAGCAGAGCGTGAGCCTTAACCTGATGCGCGACGGGGTAACGCCCAGC
GTGGCGCTGGACATGACCGCGCGCAACATGGAACCGGGCATGTATGCCTCAAACCGGCCGTTTATCAACC
GCCTAATGGACTACTTGCATCGCGCGGCCGCCGTGAACCCCGAGTATTTCACCAATGCCATCTTGAACCC
GCACTGGCTACCGCCCCCTGGTTTCTACACCGGGGGATTCGAGGTGCCCGAGGGTAACGATGGATTCCTC
TGGGACGACATAGACGACAGCGTGTTTTCCCCGCAACCGCAGACCCTGCTAGAGTTGCAACAGCGCGAGC
AGGCAGAGGCGGCGCTGCGAAAGGAAAGCTTCCGCAGGCCAAGCAGCTTGTCCGATCTAGGCGCTGCGGC
CCCGCGGTCAGATGCTAGTAGCCCATTTCCAAGCTTGATAGGGTCTCTTACCAGCACTCGCACCACCCGC
CCGCGCCTGCTGGGCGAGGAGGAGTACCTAAACAACTCGCTGCTGCAGCCGCAGCGCGAAAAAAACCTGC
CTCCGGCATTTCCCAACAACGGGATAGAGAGCCTAGTGGACAAGATGAGTAGATGGAAGACGTACGCGCA
GGAGCACAGGGACGTGCCAGGCCCGCGCCCGCCCACCCGTCGTCAAAGGCACGACCGTCAGCGGGGTCTG
GTGTGGGAGGACGATGACTCGGCAGACGACAGCAGCGTCCTGGATTTGGGAGGGAGTGGCAACCCGTTTG
CGCACCTTCGCCCCAGGCTGGGGAGAATGTTTTAAAAAAAAAAAAAGCATGATGCAAAATAAAAAACTCA
CCAAGGCCATGGCACCGAGCGTTGGTTTTCTTGTATTCCCCTTAGTATGCGGCGCGCGGCGATGTATGAG
GAAGGTCCTCCTCCCTCCTACGAGAGTGTGGTGAGCGCGGCGCCAGTGGCGGCGGCGCTGGGTTCTCCCT
TCGATGCTCCCCTGGACCCGCCGTTTGTGCCTCCGCGGTACCTGCGGCCTACCGGGGGGAGAAACAGCAT
CCGTTACTCTGAGTTGGCACCCCTATTCGACACCACCCGTGTGTACCTGGTGGACAACAAGTCAACGGAT
GTGGCATCCCTGAACTACCAGAACGACCACAGCAACTTTCTGACCACGGTCATTCAAAACAATGACTACA
GCCCGGGGGAGGCAAGCACACAGACCATCAATCTTGACGACCGGTCGCACTGGGGCGGCGACCTGAAAAC
CATCCTGCATACCAACATGCCAAATGTGAACGAGTTCATGTTTACCAATAAGTTTAAGGCGCGGGTGATG
GTGTCGCGCTTGCCTACTAAGGACAATCAGGTGGAGCTGAAATACGAGTGGGTGGAGTTCACGCTGCCCG
AGGGCAACTACTCCGAGACCATGACCATAGACCTTATGAACAACGCGATCGTGGAGCACTACTTGAAAGT
GGGCAGACAGAACGGGGTTCTGGAAAGCGACATCGGGGTAAAGTTTGACACCCGCAACTTCAGACTGGGG
TTTGACCCCGTCACTGGTCTTGTCATGCCTGGGGTATATACAAACGAAGCCTTCCATCCAGACATCATTT
TGCTGCCAGGATGCGGGGTGGACTTCACCCACAGCCGCCTGAGCAACTTGTTGGGCATCCGCAAGCGGCA
ACCCTTCCAGGAGGGCTTTAGGATCACCTACGATGATCTGGAGGGTGGTAACATTCCCGCACTGTTGGAT
GTGGACGCCTACCAGGCGAGCTTGAAAGATGACACCGAACAGGGCGGGGGTGGCGCAGGCGGCAGCAACA
GCAGTGGCAGCGGCGCGGAAGAGAACTCCAACGCGGCAGCCGCGGCAATGCAGCCGGTGGAGGACATGAA
CGATCATGCCATTCGCGGCGACACCTTTGCCACACGGGCTGAGGAGAAGCGCGCTGAGGCCGAAGCAGCG
GCCGAAGCTGCCGCCCCCGCTGCGCAACCCGAGGTCGAGAAGCCTCAGAAGAAACCGGTGATCAAACCCC
TGACAGAGGACAGCAAGAAACGCAGTTACAACCTAATAAGCAATGACAGCACCTTCACCCAGTACCGCAG
CTGGTACCTTGCATACAACTACGGCGACCCTCAGACCGGAATCCGCTCATGGACCCTGCTTTGCACTCCT
GACGTAACCTGCGGCTCGGAGCAGGTCTACTGGTCGTTGCCAGACATGATGCAAGACCCCGTGACCTTCC
GCTCCACGCGCCAGATCAGCAACTTTCCGGTGGTGGGCGCCGAGCTGTTGCCCGTGCACTCCAAGAGCTT
CTACAACGACCAGGCCGTCTACTCCCAACTCATCCGCCAGTTTACCTCTCTGACCCACGTGTTCAATCGC
TTTCCCGAGAACCAGATTTTGGCGCGCCCGCCAGCCCCCACCATCACCACCGTCAGTGAAAACGTTCCTG
CTCTCACAGATCACGGGACGCTACCGCTGCGCAACAGCATCGGAGGAGTCCAGCGAGTGACCATTACTGA
CGCCAGACGCCGCACCTGCCCCTACGTTTACAAGGCCCTGGGCATAGTCTCGCCGCGCGTCCTATCGAGC
CGCACTTTTTGAGCAAGCATGTCCATCCTTATATCGCCCAGCAATAACACAGGCTGGGGCCTGCGCTTCC
CAAGCAAGATGTTTGGCGGGGCCAAGAAGCGCTCCGACCAACACCCAGTGCGCGTGCGCGGGCACTACCG
CGCGCCCTGGGGCGCGCACAAACGCGGCCGCACTGGGCGCACCACCGTCGATGACGCCATCGACGCGGTG
GTGGAGGAGGCGCGCAACTACACGCCCACGCCGCCACCAGTGTCCACAGTGGACGCGGCCATTCAGACCG
TGGTGCGCGGAGCCCGGCGCTATGCTAAAATGAAGAGACGGCGGAGGCGCGTAGCACGTCGCCACCGCCG
CCGACCCGGCACTGCCGCCCAACGCGCGGCGGCGGCCCTGCTTAACCGCGCACGTCGCACCGGCCGACGG
GCGGCCATGCGGGCCGCTCGAAGGCTGGCCGCGGGTATTGTCACTGTGCCCCCCAGGTCCAGGCGACGAG
CGGCCGCCGCAGCAGCCGCGGCCATTAGTGCTATGACTCAGGGTCGCAGGGGCAACGTGTATTGGGTGCG
CGACTCGGTTAGCGGCCTGCGCGTGCCCGTGCGCACCCGCCCCCCGCGCAACTAGATTGCAAGAAAAAAC
TACTTAGACTCGTACTGTTGTATGTATCCAGCGGCGGCGGCGCGCAACGAAGCTATGTCCAAGCGCAAAA
TCAAAGAAGAGATGCTCCAGGTCATCGCGCCGGAGATCTATGGCCCCCCGAAGAAGGAAGAGCAGGATTA
CAAGCCCCGAAAGCTAAAGCGGGTCAAAAAGAAAAAGAAAGATGATGATGATGAACTTGACGACGAGGTG
GAACTGCTGCACGCTACCGCGCCCAGGCGACGGGTACAGTGGAAAGGTCGACGCGTAAAACGTGTTTTGC
GACCCGGCACCACCGTAGTCTTTACGCCCGGTGAGCGCTCCACCCGCACCTACAAGCGCGTGTATGATGA
GGTGTACGGCGACGAGGACCTGCTTGAGCAGGCCAACGAGCGCCTCGGGGAGTTTGCCTACGGAAAGCGG
CATAAGGACATGCTGGCGTTGCCGCTGGACGAGGGCAACCCAACACCTAGCCTAAAGCCCGTAACACTGC
AGCAGGTGCTGCCCGCGCTTGCACCGTCCGAAGAAAAGCGCGGCCTAAAGCGCGAGTCTGGTGACTTGGC
ACCCACCGTGCAGCTGATGGTACCCAAGCGCCAGCGACTGGAAGATGTCTTGGAAAAAATGACCGTGGAA
CCTGGGCTGGAGCCCGAGGTCCGCGTGCGGCCAATCAAGCAGGTGGCGCCGGGACTGGGCGTGCAGACCG
TGGACGTTCAGATACCCACTACCAGTAGCACCAGTATTGCCACCGCCACAGAGGGCATGGAGACACAAAC
GTCCCCGGTTGCCTCAGCGGTGGCGGATGCCGCGGTGCAGGCGGTCGCTGCGGCCGCGTCCAAGACCTCT
ACGGAGGTGCAAACGGACCCGTGGATGTTTCGCGTTTCAGCCCCCCGGCGCCCGCGCCGTTCGAGGAAGT
ACGGCGCCGCCAGCGCGCTACTGCCCGAATATGCCCTACATCCTTCCATTGCGCCTACCCCCGGCTATCG
TGGCTACACCTACCGCCCCAGAAGACGAGCAACTACCCGACGCCGAACCACCACTGGAACCCGCCGCCGC
CGTCGCCGTCGCCAGCCCGTGCTGGCCCCGATTTCCGTGCGCAGGGTGGCTCGCGAAGGAGGCAGGACCC
TGGTGCTGCCAACAGCGCGCTACCACCCCAGCATCGTTTAAAAGCCGGTCTTTGTGGTTCTTGCAGATAT
GGCCCTCACCTGCCGCCTCCGTTTCCCGGTGCCGGGATTCCGAGGAAGAATGCACCGTAGGAGGGGCATG
GCCGGCCACGGCCTGACGGGCGGCATGCGTCGTGCGCACCACCGGCGGCGGCGCGCGTCGCACCGTCGCA
TGCGCGGCGGTATCCTGCCCCTCCTTATTCCACTGATCGCCGCGGCGATTGGCGCCGTGCCCGGAATTGC
ATCCGTGGCCTTGCAGGCGCAGAGACACTGATTAAAAACAAGTTGCATGTGGAAAAATCAAAATAAAAAG
TCTGGACTCTCACGCTCGCTTGGTCCTGTAACTATTTTGTAGAATGGAAGACATCAACTTTGCGTCTCTG
GCCCCGCGACACGGCTCGCGCCCGTTCATGGGAAACTGGCAAGATATCGGCACCAGCAATATGAGCGGTG
GCGCCTTCAGCTGGGGCTCGCTGTGGAGCGGCATTAAAAATTTCGGTTCCACCGTTAAGAACTATGGCAG
CAAGGCCTGGAACAGCAGCACAGGCCAGATGCTGAGGGATAAGTTGAAAGAGCAAAATTTCCAACAAAAG
GTGGTAGATGGCCTGGCCTCTGGCATTAGCGGGGTGGTGGACCTGGCCAACCAGGCAGTGCAAAATAAGA
TTAACAGTAAGCTTGATCCCCGCCCTCCCGTAGAGGAGCCTCCACCGGCCGTGGAGACAGTGTCTCCAGA
GGGGCGTGGCGAAAAGCGTCCGCGCCCCGACAGGGAAGAAACTCTGGTGACGCAAATAGACGAGCCTCCC
TCGTACGAGGAGGCACTAAAGCAAGGCCTGCCCACCACCCGTCCCATCGCGCCCATGGCTACCGGAGTGC
TGGGCCAGCACACACCCGTAACGCTGGACCTGCCTCCCCCCGCCGACACCCAGCAGAAACCTGTGCTGCC
AGGCCCGACCGCCGTTGTTGTAACCCGTCCTAGCCGCGCGTCCCTGCGCCGCGCCGCCAGCGGTCCGCGA
TCGTTGCGGCCCGTAGCCAGTGGCAACTGGCAAAGCACACTGAACAGCATCGTGGGTCTGGGGGTGCAAT
CCCTGAAGCGCCGACGATGCTTCTGATAGCTAACGTGTCGTATGTGTGTCATGTATGCGTCCATGTCGCC
GCCAGAGGAGCTGCTGAGCCGCCGCGCGCCCGCTTTCCAAGATGGCTACCCCTTCGATGATGCCGCAGTG
GTCTTACATGCACATCTCGGGCCAGGACGCCTCGGAGTACCTGAGCCCCGGGCTGGTGCAGTTTGCCCGC
GCCACCGAGACGTACTTCAGCCTGAATAACAAGTTTAGAAACCCCACGGTGGCGCCTACGCACGACGTGA
CCACAGACCGGTCCCAGCGTTTGACGCTGCGGTTCATCCCTGTGGACCGTGAGGATACTGCGTACTCGTA
CAAGGCGCGGTTCACCCTAGCTGTGGGTGATAACCGTGTGCTGGACATGGCTTCCACGTACTTTGACATC
CGCGGCGTGCTGGACAGGGGCCCTACTTTTAAGCCCTACTCTGGCACTGCCTACAACGCCCTGGCTCCCA
AGGGTGCCCCAAATCCTTGCGAATGGGATGAAGCTGCTACTGCTCTTGAAATAAACCTAGAAGAAGAGGA
CGATGACAACGAAGACGAAGTAGACGAGCAAGCTGAGCAGCAAAAAACTCACGTATTTGGGCAGGCGCCT
TATTCTGGTATAAATATTACAAAGGAGGGTATTCAAATAGGTGTCGAAGGTCAAACACCTAAATATGCCG
ATAAAACATTTCAACCTGAACCTCAAATAGGAGAATCTCAGTGGTACGAAACAGAAATTAATCATGCAGC
TGGGAGAGTCCTAAAAAAGACTACCCCAATGAAACCATGTTACGGTTCATATGCAAAACCCACAAATGAA
AATGGAGGGCAAGGCATTCTTGTAAAGCAACAAAATGGAAAGCTAGAAAGTCAAGTGGAAATGCAATTTT
TCTCAACTACTGAGGCAGCCGCAGGCAATGGTGATAACTTGACTCCTAAAGTGGTATTGTACAGTGAAGA
TGTAGATATAGAAACCCCAGACACTCATATTTCTTACATGCCCACTATTAAGGAAGGTAACTCACGAGAA
CTAATGGGCCAACAATCTATGCCCAACAGGCCTAATTACATTGCTTTTAGGGACAATTTTATTGGTCTAA
TGTATTACAACAGCACGGGTAATATGGGTGTTCTGGCGGGCCAAGCATCGCAGTTGAATGCTGTTGTAGA
TTTGCAAGACAGAAACACAGAGCTTTCATACCAGCTTTTGCTTGATTCCATTGGTGATAGAACCAGGTAC
TTTTCTATGTGGAATCAGGCTGTTGACAGCTATGATCCAGATGTTAGAATTATTGAAAATCATGGAACTG
AAGATGAACTTCCAAATTACTGCTTTCCACTGGGAGGTGTGATTAATACAGAGACTCTTACCAAGGTAAA
ACCTAAAACAGGTCAGGAAAATGGATGGGAAAAAGATGCTACAGAATTTTCAGATAAAAATGAAATAAGA
GTTGGAAATAATTTTGCCATGGAAATCAATCTAAATGCCAACCTGTGGAGAAATTTCCTGTACTCCAACA
TAGCGCTGTATTTGCCCGACAAGCTAAAGTACAGTCCTTCCAACGTAAAAATTTCTGATAACCCAAACAC
CTACGACTACATGAACAAGCGAGTGGTGGCTCCCGGGCTAGTGGACTGCTACATTAACCTTGGAGCACGC
TGGTCCCTTGACTATATGGACAACGTCAACCCATTTAACCACCACCGCAATGCTGGCCTGCGCTACCGCT
CAATGTTGCTGGGCAATGGTCGCTATGTGCCCTTCCACATCCAGGTGCCTCAGAAGTTCTTTGCCATTAA
AAACCTCCTTCTCCTGCCGGGCTCATACACCTACGAGTGGAACTTCAGGAAGGATGTTAACATGGTTCTG
CAGAGCTCCCTAGGAAATGACCTAAGGGTTGACGGAGCCAGCATTAAGTTTGATAGCATTTGCCTTTACG
CCACCTTCTTCCCCATGGCCCACAACACCGCCTCCACGCTTGAGGCCATGCTTAGAAACGACACCAACGA
CCAGTCCTTTAACGACTATCTC
[453 nt withheld, positions 20323-20775]
CAGCCCATGAGCCGTCAGGTGGTGGATGATACTAAATACAAGGACTACCAACAGGTGGGCATCCTACACC
AACACAACAACTCTGGATTTGTTGGCTACCTTGCCCCCACCATGCGCGAAGGACAGGCCTACCCTGCTAA
CTTCCCCTATCCGCTTATAGGCAAGACCGCAGTTGACAGCATTACCCAGAAAAAGTTTCTTTGCGATCGC
ACCCTTTGGCGCATCCCATTCTCCAGTAACTTTATGTCCATGGGCGCACTCACAGACCTGGGCCAAAACC
TTCTCTACGCCAACTCCGCCCACGCGCTAGACATGACTTTTGAGGTGGATCCCATGGACGAGCCCACCCT
TCTTTATGTTTTGTTTGAAGTCTTTGACGTGGTCCGTGTGCACCAGCCGCACCGCGGCGTCATCGAAACC
GTGTACCTGCGCACGCCCTTCTCGGCCGGCAACGCCACAACATAAAGAAGCAAGCAACATCAACAACAGC
TGCCGCCATGGGCTCCAGTGAGCAGGAACTGAAAGCCATTGTCAAAGATCTTGGTTGTGGGCCATATTTT
TTGGGCACCTATGACAAGCGCTTTCCAGGCTTTGTTTCTCCACACAAGCTCGCCTGCGCCATAGTCAATA
CGGCCGGTCGCGAGACTGGGGGCGTACACTGGATGGCCTTTGCCTGGAACCCGCACTCAAAAACATGCTA
CCTCTTTGAGCCCTTTGGCTTTTCTGACCAGCGACTCAAGCAGGTTTACCAGTTTGAGTACGAGTCACTC
CTGCGCCGTAGCGCCATTGCTTCTTCCCCCGACCGCTGTATAACGCTGGAAAAGTCCACCCAAAGCGTAC
AGGGGCCCAACTCGGCCGCCTGTGGACTATTCTGCTGCATGTTTCTCCACGCCTTTGCCAACTGGCCCCA
AACTCCCATGGATCACAACCCCACCATGAACCTTATTACCGGGGTACCCAACTCCATGCTCAACAGTCCC
CAGGTACAGCCCACCCTGCGTCGCAACCAGGAACAGCTCTACAGCTTCCTGGAGCGCCACTCGCCCTACT
TCCGCAGCCACAGTGCGCAGATTAGGAGCGCCACTTCTTTTTGTCACTTGAAAAACATGTAAAAATAATG
TACTAGAGACACTTTCAATAAAGGCAAATGCTTTTATTTGTACACTCTCGGGTGATTATTTACCCCCACC
CTTGCCGTCTGCGCCGTTTAAAAATCAAAGGGGTTCTGCCGCGCATCGCTATGCGCCACTGGCAGGGACA
CGTTGCGATACTGGTGTTTAGTGCTCCACTTAAACTCAGGCACAACCATCCGCGGCAGCTCGGTGAAGTT
TTCACTCCACAGGCTGCGCACCATCACCAACGCGTTTAGCAGGTCGGGCGCCGATATCTTGAAGTCGCAG
TTGGGGCCTCCGCCCTGCGCGCGCGAGTTGCGATACACAGGGTTGCAGCACTGGAACACTATCAGCGCCG
GGTGGTGCACGCTGGCCAGCACGCTCTTGTCGGAGATCAGATCCGCGTCCAGGTCCTCCGCGTTGCTCAG
GGCGAACGGAGTCAACTTTGGTAGCTGCCTTCCCAAAAAGGGCGCGTGCCCAGGCTTTGAGTTGCACTCG
CACCGTAGTGGCATCAAAAGGTGACCGTGCCCGGTCTGGGCGTTAGGATACAGCGCCTGCATAAAAGCCT
TGATCTGCTTAAAAGCCACCTGAGCCTTTGCGCCTTCAGAGAAGAACATGCCGCAAGACTTGCCGGAAAA
CTGATTGGCCGGACAGGCCGCGTCGTGCACGCAGCACCTTGCGTCGGTGTTGGAGATCTGCACCACATTT
CGGCCCCACCGGTTCTTCACGATCTTGGCCTTGCTAGACTGCTCCTTCAGCGCGCGCTGCCCGTTTTCGC
TCGTCACATCCATTTCAATCACGTGCTCCTTATTTATCATAATGCTTCCGTGTAGACACTTAAGCTCGCC
TTCGATCTCAGCGCAGCGGTGCAGCCACAACGCGCAGCCCGTGGGCTCGTGATGCTTGTAGGTCACCTCT
GCAAACGACTGCAGGTACGCCTGCAGGAATCGCCCCATCATCGTCACAAAGGTCTTGTTGCTGGTGAAGG
TCAGCTGCAACCCGCGGTGCTCCTCGTTCAGCCAGGTCTTGCATACGGCCGCCAGAGCTTCCACTTGGTC
AGGCAGTAGTTTGAAGTTCGCCTTTAGATCGTTATCCACGTGGTACTTGTCCATCAGCGCGCGCGCAGCC
TCCATGCCCTTCTCCCACGCAGACACGATCGGCACACTCAGCGGGTTCATCACCGTAATTTCACTTTCCG
CTTCGCTGGGCTCTTCCTCTTCCTCTTGCGTCCGCATACCACGCGCCACTGGGTCGTCTTCATTCAGCCG
CCGCACTGTGCGCTTACCTCCTTTGCCATGCTTGATTAGCACCGGTGGGTTGCTGAAACCCACCATTTGT
AGCGCCACATCTTCTCTTTCTTCCTCGCTGTCCACGATTACCTCTGGTGATGGCGGGCGCTCGGGCTTGG
GAGAAGGGCGCTTCTTTTTCTTCTTGGGCGCAATGGCCAAATCCGCCGCCGAGGTCGATGGCCGCGGGCT
GGGTGTGCGCGGCACCAGCGCGTCTTGTGATGAGTCTTCCTCGTCCTCGGACTCGATACGCCGCCTCATC
CGCTTTTTTGGGGGCGCCCGGGGAGGCGGCGGCGACGGGGACGGGGACGACACGTCCTCCATGGTTGGGG
GACGTCGCGCCGCACCGCGTCCGCGCTCGGGGGTGGTTTCGCGCTGCTCCTCTTCCCGACTGGCCATTTC
CTTCTCCTATAGGCAGAAAAAGATCATGGAGTCAGTCGAGAAGAAGGACAGCCTAACCGCCCCCTCTGAG
TTCGCCACCACCGCCTCCACCGATGCCGCCAACGCGCCTACCACCTTCCCCGTCGAGGCACCCCCGCTTG
AGGAGGAGGAAGTGATTATCGAGCAGGACCCAGGTTTTGTAAGCGAAGACGACGAGGACCGCTCAGTACC
AACAGAGGATAAAAAGCAAGACCAGGACAACGCAGAGGCAAACGAGGAACAAGTCGGGCGGGGGGACGAA
AGGCATGGCGACTACCTAGATGTGGGAGACGACGTGCTGTTGAAGCATCTGCAGCGCCAGTGCGCCATTA
TCTGCGACGCGTTGCAAGAGCGCAGCGATGTGCCCCTCGCCATAGCGGATGTCAGCCTTGCCTACGAACG
CCACCTATTCTCACCGCGCGTACCCCCCAAACGCCAAGAAAACGGCACATGCGAGCCCAACCCGCGCCTC
AACTTCTACCCCGTATTTGCCGTGCCAGAGGTGCTTGCCACCTATCACATCTTTTTCCAAAACTGCAAGA
TACCCCTATCCTGCCGTGCCAACCGCAGCCGAGCGGACAAGCAGCTGGCCTTGCGGCAGGGCGCTGTCAT
ACCTGATATCGCCTCGCTCAACGAAGTGCCAAAAATCTTTGAGGGTCTTGGACGCGACGAGAAGCGCGCG
GCAAACGCTCTGCAACAGGAAAACAGCGAAAATGAAAGTCACTCTGGAGTGTTGGTGGAACTCGAGGGTG
ACAACGCGCGCCTAGCCGTACTAAAACGCAGCATCGAGGTCACCCACTTTGCCTACCCGGCACTTAACCT
ACCCCCCAAGGTCATGAGCACAGTCATGAGTGAGCTGATCGTGCGCCGTGCGCAGCCCCTGGAGAGGGAT
GCAAATTTGCAAGAACAAACAGAGGAGGGCCTACCCGCAGTTGGCGACGAGCAGCTAGCGCGCTGGCTTC
AAACGCGCGAGCCTGCCGACTTGGAGGAGCGACGCAAACTAATGATGGCCGCAGTGCTCGTTACCGTGGA
GCTTGAGTGCATGCAGCGGTTCTTTGCTGACCCGGAGATGCAGCGCAAGCTAGAGGAAACATTGCACTAC
ACCTTTCGACAGGGCTACGTACGCCAGGCCTGCAAGATCTCCAACGTGGAGCTCTGCAACCTGGTCTCCT
ACCTTGGAATTTTGCACGAAAACCGCCTTGGGCAAAACGTGCTTCATTCCACGCTCAAGGGCGAGGCGCG
CCGCGACTACGTCCGCGACTGCGTTTACTTATTTCTATGCTACACCTGGCAGACGGCCATGGGCGTTTGG
CAGCAGTGCTTGGAGGAGTGCAACCTCAAGGAGCTGCAGAAACTGCTAAAGCAAAACTTGAAGGACCTAT
GGACGGCCTTCAACGAGCGCTCCGTGGCCGCGCACCTGGCGGACATCATTTTCCCCGAACGCCTGCTTAA
AACCCTGCAACAGGGTCTGCCAGACTTCACCAGTCAAAGCATGTTGCAGAACTTTAGGAACTTTATCCTA
GAGCGCTCAGGAATCTTGCCCGCCACCTGCTGTGCACTTCCTAGCGACTTTGTGCCCATTAAGTACCGCG
AATGCCCTCCGCCGCTTTGGGGCCACTGCTACCTTCTGCAGCTAGCCAACTACCTTGCCTACCACTCTGA
CATAATGGAAGACGTGAGCGGTGACGGTCTACTGGAGTGTCACTGTCGCTGCAACCTATGCACCCCGCAC
CGCTCCCTGGTTTGCAATTCGCAGCTGCTTAACGAAAGTCAAATTATCGGTACCTTTGAGCTGCAGGGTC
CCTCGCCTGACGAAAAGTCCGCGGCTCCGGGGTTGAAACTCACTCCGGGGCTGTGGACGTCGGCTTACCT
TCGCAAATTTGTACCTGAGGACTACCACGCCCACGAGATTAGGTTCTACGAAGACCAATCCCGCCCGCCT
AATGCGGAGCTTACCGCCTGCGTCATTACCCAGGGCCACATTCTTGGCCAATTGCAAGCCATCAACAAAG
CCCGCCAAGAGTTTCTGCTACGAAAGGGACGGGGGGTTTACTTGGACCCCCAGTCCGGCGAGGAGCTCAA
CCCAATCCCCCCGCCGCCGCAGCCCTATCAGCAGCAGCCGCGGGCCCTTGCTTCCCAGGATGGCACCCAA
AAAGAAGCTGCAGCTGCCGCCGCCACCCACGGACGAGGAGGAATACTGGGACAGTCAGGCAGAGGAGGTT
TTGGACGAGGAGGAGGAGGACATGATGGAAGACTGGGAGAGCCTAGACGAGGAAGCTTCCGAGGTCGAAG
AGGTGTCAGACGAAACACCGTCACCCTCGGTCGCATTCCCCTCGCCGGCGCCCCAGAAATCGGCAACCGG
TTCCAGCATGGCTACAACCTCCGCTCCTCAGGCGCCGCCGGCACTGCCCGTTCGCCGACCCAACCGTAGA
TGGGACACCACTGGAACCAGGGCCGGTAAGTCCAAGCAGCCGCCGCCGTTAGCCCAAGAGCAACAACAGC
GCCAAGGCTACCGCTCATGGCGCGGGCACAAGAACGCCATAGTTGCTTGCTTGCAAGACTGTGGGGGCAA
CATCTCCTTCGCCCGCCGCTTTCTTCTCTACCATCACGGCGTGGCCTTCCCCCGTAACATCCTGCATTAC
TACCGTCATCTCTACAGCCCATACTGCACCGGCGGCAGCGGCAGCAACAGCAGCGGCCACACAGAAGCAA
AGGCGACCGGATAGCAAGACTCTGACAAAGCCCAAGAAATCCACAGCGGCGGCAGCAGCAGGAGGAGGAG
CGCTGCGTCTGGCGCCCAACGAACCCGTATCGACCCGCGAGCTTAGAAACAGGATTTTTCCCACTCTGTA
TGCTATATTTCAACAGAGCAGGGGCCAAGAACAAGAGCTGAAAATAAAAAACAGGTCTCTGCGATCCCTC
ACCCGCAGCTGCCTGTATCACAAAAGCGAAGATCAGCTTCGGCGCACGCTGGAAGACGCGGAGGCTCTCT
TCAGTAAATACTGCGCGCTGACTCTTAAGGACTAGTTTCGCGCCCTTTCTCAAATTTAAGCGCGAAAACT
ACGTCATCTCCAGCGGCCACACCCGGCGCCAGCACCTGTTGTCAGCGCCATTATGAGCAAGGAAATTCCC
ACGCCCTACATGTGGAGTTACCAGCCACAAATGGGACTTGCGGCTGGAGCTGCCCAAGACTACTCAACCC
GAATAAACTACATGAGCGCGGGACCCCACATGATATCCCGGGTCAACGGAATACGCGCCCACCGAAACCG
AATTCTCCTGGAACAGGCGGCTATTACCACCACACCTCGTAATAACCTTAATCCCCGTAGTTGGCCCGCT
GCCCTGGTGTACCAGGAAAGTCCCGCTCCCACCACTGTGGTACTTCCCAGAGACGCCCAGGCCGAAGTTC
AGATGACTAACTCAGGGGCGCAGCTTGCGGGCGGCTTTCGTCACAGGGTGCGGTCGCCCGGGCAGGGTAT
AACTCACCTGACAATCAGAGGGCGAGGTATTCAGCTCAACGACGAGTCGGTGAGCTCCTCGCTTGGTCTC
CGTCCGGACGGGACATTTCAGATCGGCGGCGCCGGCCGCTCTTCATTCACGCCTCGTCAGGCAATCCTAA
CTCTGCAGACCTCGTCCTCTGAGCCGCGCTCTGGAGGCATTGGAACTCTGCAATTTATTGAGGAGTTTGT
GCCATCGGTCTACTTTAACCCCTTCTCGGGACCTCCCGGCCACTATCCGGATCAATTTATTCCTAACTTT
GACGCGGTAAAGGACTCGGCGGACGGCTACGACTGAATGTTAAGTGGAGAGGCAGAGCAACTGCGCCTGA
AACACCTGGTCCACTGTCGCCGCCACAAGTGCTTTGCCCGCGACTCCGGTGAGTTTTGCTACTTTGAATT
GCCCGAGGATCATATCGAGGGCCCGGCGCACGGCGTCCGGCTTACCGCCCAGGGAGAGCTTGCCCGTAGC
CTGATTCGGGAGTTTACCCAGCGCCCCCTGCTAGTTGAGCGGGACAGGGGACCCTGTGTTCTCACTGTGA
TTTGCAACTGTCCTAACCCTGGATTACATCAAGATCTTTGTTGCCATCTCTGTGCTGAGTATAATAAATA
CAGAAATTAAAATATACTGGGGCTCCTATCGCCATCCTGTAAACGCCACCGTCTTCACCCGCCCAAGCAA
ACCAAGGCGAACCTTACCTGGTACTTTTAACATCTCTCCCTCTGTGATTTACAACAGTTTCAACCCAGAC
GGAGTGAGTCTACGAGAGAACCTCTCCGAGCTCAGCTACTCCATCAGAAAAAACACCACCCTCCTTACCT
GCCGGGAACGTACGAGTGCGTCACCGGCCGCTGCACCACACCTACCGCCTGACCGTAAACCAGACTTTTT
CCGGACAGACCTCAATAACTCTGTTTACCAGAACAGGAGGTGAGCTTAGAAAACCCTTAGGGTATTAGGC
CAAAGGCGCAGCTACTGTGGGGTTTATGAACAATTCAAGCAACTCTACGGGCTATTCTAATTCAGGTTTC
TCTAGAAATGGACGGAATTATTACAGAGCAGCGCCTGCTAGAAAGACGCAGGGCAGCGGCCGAGCAACAG
CGCATGAATCAAGAGCTCCAAGACATGGTTAACTTGCACCAGTGCAAAAGGGGTATCTTTTGTCTGGTAA
AGCAGGCCAAAGTCACCTACGACAGTAATACCACCGGACACCGCCTTAGCTACAAGTTGCCAACCAAGCG
TCAGAAATTGGTGGTCATGGTGGGAGAAAAGCCCATTACCATAACTCAGCACTCGGTAGAAACCGAAGGC
TGCATTCACTCACCTTGTCAAGGACCTGAGGATCTCTGCACCCTTATTAAGACCCTGTGCGGTCTCAAAG
ATCTTATTCCCTTTAACTAATAAAAAAAAATAATAAAGCATCACTTACTTAAAATCAGTTAGCAAATTTC
TGTCCAGTTTATTCAGCAGCACCTCCTTGCCCTCCTCCCAGCTCTGGTATTGCAGCTTCCTCCTGGCTGC
AAACTTTCTCCACAATCTAAATGGAATGTCAGTTTCCTCCTGTTCCTGTCCATCCGCACCCACTATCTTC
ATGTTGTTGCAGATGAAGCGCGCAAGACCGTCTGAAGATACCTTCAACCCCGTGTATCCATATGACACGG
AAACCGGTCCTCCAACTGTGCCTTTTCTTACTCCTCCCTTTGTATCCCCCAATGGGTTTCAAGAGAGTCC
CCCTGGGGTACTCTCTTTGCGCCTATCCGAACCTCTAGTTACCTCCAATGGCATGCTTGCGCTCAAAATG
GGCAACGGCCTCTCTCTGGACGAGGCCGGCAACCTTACCTCCCAAAATGTAACCACTGTGAGCCCACCTC
TCAAAAAAACCAAGTCAAACATAAACCTGGAAATATCTGCACCCCTCACAGTTACCTCAGAAGCCCTAAC
TGTGGCTGCCGCCGCACCTCTAATGGTCGCGGGCAACACACTCACCATGCAATCACAGGCCCCGCTAACC
GTGCACGACTCCAAACTTAGCATTGCCACCCAAGGACCCCTCACAGTGTCAGAAGGAAAGCTAGCCCTGC
AAACATCAGGCCCCCTCACCACCACCGATAGCAGTACCCTTACTATCACTGCCTCACCCCCTCTAACTAC
TGCCACTGGTAGCTTGGGCATTGACTTGAAAGAGCCCATTTATACACAAAATGGAAAACTAGGACTAAAG
TACGGGGCTCCTTTGCATGTAACAGACGACCTAAACACTTTGACCGTAGCAACTGGTCCAGGTGTGACTA
TTAATAATACTTCCTTGCAAACTAAAGTTACTGGAGCCTTGGGTTTTGATTCACAAGGCAATATGCAACT
TAATGTAGCAGGAGGACTAAGGATTGATTCTCAAAACAGACGCCTTATACTTGATGTTAGTTATCCGTTT
GATGCTCAAAACCAACTAAATCTAAGACTAGGACAGGGCCCTCTTTTTATAAACTCAGCCCACAACTTGG
ATATTAACTACAACAAAGGCCTTTACTTGTTTACAGCTTCAAACAATTCCAAAAAGCTTGAGGTTAACCT
AAGCACTGCCAAGGGGTTGATGTTTGACGCTACAGCCATAGCCATTAATGCAGGAGATGGGCTTGAATTT
GGTTCACCTAATGCACCAAACACAAATCCCCTCAAAACAAAAATTGGCCATGGCCTAGAATTTGATTCAA
ACAAGGCTATGGTTCCTAAACTAGGAACTGGCCTTAGTTTTGACAGCACAGGTGCCATTACAGTAGGAAA
CAAAAATAATGATAAGCTAACTTTGTGGACCACACCAGCTCCATCTCCTAACTGTAGACTAAATGCAGAG
AAAGATGCTAAACTCACTTTGGTCTTAACAAAATGTGGCAGTCAAATACTTGCTACAGTTTCAGTTTTGG
CTGTTAAAGGCAGTTTGGCTCCAATATCTGGAACAGTTCAAAGTGCTCATCTTATTATAAGATTTGACGA
AAATGGAGTGCTACTAAACAATTCCTTCCTGGACCCAGAATATTGGAACTTTAGAAATGGAGATCTTACT
GAAGGCACAGCCTATACAAACGCTGTTGGATTTATGCCTAACCTATCAGCTTATCCAAAATCTCACGGTA
AAACTGCCAAAAGTAACATTGTCAGTCAAGTTTACTTAAACGGAGACAAAACTAAACCTGTAACACTAAC
CATTACACTAAACGGTACACAGGAAACAGGAGACACAACTCCAAGTGCATACTCTATGTCATTTTCATGG
GACTGGTCTGGCCACAACTACATTAATGAAATATTTGCCACATCCTCTTACACTTTTTCATACATTGCCC
AAGAATAAAGAATCGTTTGTGTTATGTTTCAACGTGTTTATTTTTCAATTGCAGAAAATTTCGAATCATT
TTTCATTCAGTAGTATAGCCCCACCACCACATAGCTTATACAGATCACCGTACCTTAATCAAACTCACAG
AACCCTAGTATTCAACCTGCCACCTCCCTCCCAACACACAGAGTACACAGTCCTTTCTCCCCGGCTGGCC
TTAAAAAGCATCATATCATGGGTAACAGACATATTCTTAGGTGTTATATTCCACACGGTTTCCTGTCGAG
CCAAACGCTCATCAGTGATATTAATAAACTCCCCGGGCAGCTCACTTAAGTTCATGTCGCTGTCCAGCTG
CTGAGCCACAGGCTGCTGTCCAACTTGCGGTTGCTTAACGGGCGGCGAAGGAGAAGTCCACGCCTACATG
GGGGTAGAGTCATAATCGTGCATCAGGATAGGGCGGTGGTGCTGCAGCAGCGCGCGAATAAACTGCTGCC
GCCGCCGCTCCGTCCTGCAGGAATACAACATGGCAGTGGTCTCCTCAGCGATGATTCGCACCGCCCGCAG
CATAAGGCGCCTTGTCCTCCGGGCACAGCAGCGCACCCTGATCTCACTTAAATCAGCACAGTAACTGCAG
CACAGCACCACAATATTGTTCAAAATCCCACAGTGCAAGGCGCTGTATCCAAAGCTCATGGCGGGGACCA
CAGAACCCACGTGGCCATCATACCACAAGCGCAGGTAGATTAAGTGGCGACCCCTCATAAACACGCTGGA
CATAAACATTACCTCTTTTGGCATGTTGTAATTCACCACCTCCCGGTACCATATAAACCTCTGATTAAAC
ATGGCGCCATCCACCACCATCCTAAACCAGCTGGCCAAAACCTGCCCGCCGGCTATACACTGCAGGGAAC
CGGGACTGGAACAATGACAGTGGAGAGCCCAGGACTCGTAACCATGGATCATCATGCTCGTCATGATATC
AATGTTGGCACAACACAGGCACACGTGCATACACTTCCTCAGGATTACAAGCTCCTCCCGCGTTAGAACC
ATATCCCAGGGAACAACCCATTCCTGAATCAGCGTAAATCCCACACTGCAGGGAAGACCTCGCACGTAAC
TCACGTTGTGCATTGTCAAAGTGTTACATTCGGGCAGCAGCGGATGATCCTCCAGTATGGTAGCGCGGGT
TTCTGTCTCAAAAGGAGGTAGACGATCCCTACTGTACGGAGTGCGCCGAGACAACCGAGATCGTGTTGGT
CGTAGTGTCATGCCAAATGGAACGCCGGACGTAGTCATATTTCCTGAAGCAAAACCAGGTGCGGGCGTGA
CAAACAGATCTGCGTCTCCGGTCTCGCCGCTTAGATCGCTCTGTGTAGTAGTTGTAGTATATCCACTCTC
TCAAAGCATCCAGGCGCCCCCTGGCTTCGGGTTCTATGTAAACTCCTTCATGCGCCGCTGCCCTGATAAC
ATCCACCACCGCAGAATAAGCCACACCCAGCCAACCTACACATTCGTTCTGCGAGTCACACACGGGAGGA
GCGGGAAGAGCTGGAAGAACCATGTTTTTTTTTTTATTCCAAAAGATTATCCAAAACCTCAAAATGAAGA
TCTATTAAGTGAACGCGCTCCCCTCCGGTGGCGTGGTCAAACTCTACAGCCAAAGAACAGATAATGGCAT
TTGTAAGATGTTGCACAATGGCTTCCAAAAGGCAAACGGCCCTCACGTCCAAGTGGACGTAAAGGCTAAA
CCCTTCAGGGTGAATCTCCTCTATAAACATTCCAGCACCTTCAACCATGCCCAAATAATTCTCATCTCGC
CACCTTCTCAATATATCTCTAAGCAAATCCCGAATATTAAGTCCGGCCATTGTAAAAATCTGCTCCAGAG
CGCCCTCCACCTTCAGCCTCAAGCAGCGAATCATGATTGCAAAAATTCAGGTTCCTCACAGACCTGTATA
AGATTCAAAAGCGGAACATTAACAAAAATACCGCGATCCCGTAGGTCCCTTCGCAGGGCCAGCTGAACAT
AATCGTGCAGGTCTGCACGGACCAGCGCGGCCACTTCCCCGCCAGGAACCATGACAAAAGAACCCACACT
GATTATGACACGCATACTCGGAGCTATGCTAACCAGCGTAGCCCCGATGTAAGCTTGTTGCATGGGCGGC
GATATAAAATGCAAGGTGCTGCTCAAAAAATCAGGCAAAGCCTCGCGCAAAAAAGAAAGCACATCGTAGT
CATGCTCATGCAGATAAAGGCAGGTAAGCTCCGGAACCACCACAGAAAAAGACACCATTTTTCTCTCAAA
CATGTCTGCGGGTTTCTGCATAAACACAAAATAAAATAACAAAAAAACATTTAAACATTAGAAGCCTGTC
TTACAACAGGAAAAACAACCCTTATAAGCATAAGACGGACTACGGCCATGCCGGCGTGACCGTAAAAAAA
CTGGTCACCGTGATTAAAAAGCACCACCGACAGCTCCTCGGTCATGTCCGGAGTCATAATGTAAGACTCG
GTAAACACATCAGGTTGATTCACATCGGTCAGTGCTAAAAAGCGACCGAAATAGCCCGGGGGAATACATA
CCCGCAGGCGTAGAGACAACATTACAGCCCCCATAGGAGGTATAACAAAATTAATAGGAGAGAAAAACAC
ATAAACACCTGAAAAACCCTCCTGCCTAGGCAAAATAGCACCCTCCCGCTCCAGAACAACATACAGCGCT
TCCACAGCGGCAGCCATAACAGTCAGCCTTACCAGTAAAAAAGAAAACCTATTAAAAAAACACCACTCGA
CACGGCACCAGCTCAATCAGTCACAGTGTAAAAAAGGGCCAAGTGCAGAGCGAGTATATATAGGACTAAA
AAATGACGTAACGGTTAAAGTCCACAAAAAACACCCAGAAAACCGCACGCGAACCTACGCCCAGAAACGA
AAGCCAAAAAACCCACAACTTCCTCAAATCGTCACTTCCGTTTTCCCACGTTACGTCACTTCCCATTTTA
AGAAAACTACAATTCCCAACACATACAAGTTACTCCGCCCTAAAACCTACGTCACCCGCCCCGTTCCCAC
GCCCCGCGCCACGTCACAAACTCCACCCCCTCATTATCATATTGGCTTCAATCCAAAATAAGGTATATTA
TTGATGATGTTAATTAATTTAAATCCGCATGCGATATCGAGCTCTCCCGGGAATTCGGATCTGCGACGCG
AGGCTGGATGGCCTTCCCCATTATGATTCTTCTCGCTTCCGGCGGCATCGGGATGCCCGCGTTGCAGGCC
ATGCTGTCCAGGCAGGTAGATGACGACCATCAGGGACAGCTTCAAGGCCAGCAAAAGGCCAGGAACCGTA
AAAAGGCCGCGTTGCTGGCGTTTTTCCATAGGCTCCGCCCCCCTGACGAGCATCACAAAAATCGACGCTC
AAGTCAGAGGTGGCGAAACCCGACAGGACTATAAAGATACCAGGCGTTTCCCCCTGGAAGCTCCCTCGTG
CGCTCTCCTGTTCCGACCCTGCCGCTTACCGGATACCTGTCCGCCTTTCTCCCTTCGGGAAGCGTGGCGC
TTTCTCATAGCTCACGCTGTAGGTATCTCAGTTCGGTGTAGGTCGTTCGCTCCAAGCTGGGCTGTGTGCA
CGAACCCCCCGTTCAGCCCGACCGCTGCGCCTTATCCGGTAACTATCGTCTTGAGTCCAACCCGGTAAGA
CACGACTTATCGCCACTGGCAGCAGCCACTGGTAACAGGATTAGCAGAGCGAGGTATGTAGGCGGTGCTA
CAGAGTTCTTGAAGTGGTGGCCTAACTACGGCTACACTAGAAGGACAGTATTTGGTATCTGCGCTCTGCT
GAAGCCAGTTACCTTCGGAAAAAGAGTTGGTAGCTCTTGATCCGGCAAACAAACCACCGCTGGTAGCGGT
GGTTTTTTTGTTTGCAAGCAGCAGATTACGCGCAGAAAAAAAGGATCTCAAGAAGATCCTTTGATCTTTT
CTACGGGGTCTGACGCTCAGTGGAACGAAAACTCACGTTAAGGGATTTTGGTCATGAGATTATCAAAAAG
GATCTTCACCTAGATCCTTTTAAATCAATCTAAAGTATATATGAGTAAACTTGGTCTGACAGTTACCAAT
GCTTAATCAGTGAGGCACCTATCTCAGCGATCTGTCTATTTCGTTCATCCATAGTTGCCTGACTCCCCGT
CGTGTAGATAACTACGATACGGGAGGGCTTACCATCTGGCCCCAGTGCTGCAATGATACCGCGAGACCCA
CGCTCACCGGCTCCAGATTTATCAGCAATAAACCAGCCAGCCGGAAGGGCCGAGCGCAGAAGTGGTCCTG
CAACTTTATCCGCCTCCATCCAGTCTATTAATTGTTGCCGGGAAGCTAGAGTAAGTAGTTCGCCAGTTAA
TAGTTTGCGCAACGTTGTTGCCATTGCTACAGGCATCGTGGTGTCACGCTCGTCGTTTGGTATGGCTTCA
TTCAGCTCCGGTTCCCAACGATCAAGGCGAGTTACATGATCCCCCATGTTGTGCAAAAAAGCGGTTAGCT
CCTTCGGTCCTCCGATCGTTGTCAGAAGTAAGTTGGCCGCAGTGTTATCACTCATGGTTATGGCAGCACT
GCATAATTCTCTTACTGTCATGCCATCCGTAAGATGCTTTTCTGTGACTGGTGAGTACTCAACCAAGTCA
TTCTGAGAATAGTGTATGCGGCGACCGAGTTGCTCTTGCCCGGCGTCAACACGGGATAATACCGCGCCAC
ATAGCAGAACTTTAAAAGTGCTCATCATTGGAAAACGTTCTTCGGGGCGAAAACTCTCAAGGATCTTACC
GCTGTTGAGATCCAGTTCGATGTAACCCACTCGTGCACCCAACTGATCTTCAGCATCTTTTACTTTCACC
AGCGTTTCTGGGTGAGCAAAAACAGGAAGGCAAAATGCCGCAAAAAAGGGAATAAGGGCGACACGGAAAT
GTTGAATACTCATACTCTTCCTTTTTCAATATTATTGAAGCATTTATCAGGGTTATTGTCTCATGAGCGG
ATACATATTTGAATGTATTTAGAAAAATAAACAAATAGGGGTTCCGCGCACATTTCCCCGAAAAGTGCCA
CCTGACGTCTAAGAAACCATTATTATCATGACATTAACCTATAAAAATAGGCGTATCACGAGGCCCTTTC
GTCTTCAAGAATTGGATCCGAATTCCCGGGAGAGCTCGATATCGCATGCGGATTTAAATTAATTAA
Features (pLannotate 1.2.2; 45 found; start..end, strand, type, name):
      1..103     +  repeat_region  ITR: inverted terminal repeat of human adenovirus serotype 5 inverted
    191..341     +  misc_signal    Ad5 Ψ: packaging signal for adenovirus serotype 5
    524..576     -  misc_feature   bom (fragment): basis of mobility region from pBR322
    731..1110    +  enhancer       CMV enhancer: human cytomegalovirus immediate early enhancer
   1111..1314    +  promoter       CMV promoter: human cytomegalovirus (CMV) immediate early promoter
   1310..1343    +  LTR            5' LTR (truncated) (fragment): truncated 5' long terminal repeat (LTR) from HIV-1
   1359..1377    +  promoter       T7 promoter: promoter for bacteriophage T7 RNA polymerase
   1407..1431    +  protein_bind   attB1: mutant version of attB; recombination site for the Gateway® BP reaction BP Clonase™
   1468..2610    +  CDS            Dusp6: DUS6_MOUSE - Also known as Mkp3. Experimental evidence at protein level: Swiss-Prot protein existence level 1. Inactivates MAP kinases. Has a specificity for the ERK family (By similarity). Plays an important role in alleviating acute postoperative pain (PubMed:24155322, PubMed:28405172). Necessary for the normal dephosphorylation of the long-lasting phosphorylated forms of spinal MAPK1/3 and MAP kinase p38 induced by peripheral surgery, which drives the resolution of acute postoperative allodynia (PubMed:24155322). Also important for dephosphorylation of MAPK1/3 in local wound tissue, which f
   2644..2668    -  protein_bind   attB2: mutant version of attB; recombination site for the Gateway® BP reaction BP Clonase™
   2694..2735    +  CDS            V5 tag: epitope tag from simian virus 5
   2819..2867    +  polyA_signal   HSV TK poly(A) signal: herpes simplex virus thymidine kinase polyadenylation signal (Cole and Stacy, 1985)
   3149..3568    +  CDS            IX: CAP9_ADE05 - Experimental evidence at protein level: Swiss-Prot protein existence level 1. Structural component of the virion that acts as a cement protein on the capsid exterior and forms triskelion structures consisting of three molecules that stabilize three hexon trimers at the center of each icosahedral facet and fixes the peripentonal hexons. Dispensable for assembly. During virus entry, recruits the anterograde motor kinesin-1 to the capsid docked at the nuclear pore complex thereby subjecting the docked capsid to a pulling force. The resulting tension leads to capsid disruption, disper
   3655..4884    -  CDS            IVa2 (fragment): PKG1_ADEM1 - Protein inferred from homology: Swiss-Prot protein existence level 3. Component of the packaging machinery which encapsidates the viral DNA into preformed capsids and transcriptional activator of the viral major late promoter (MLP). Binds, along with packaging proteins 2 and 3, to the specific packaging sequence on the left end of viral genomic DNA and displays ATPase activity thereby providing the power stroke of the packaging machinery. The activity of packaging protein IVa2 is stimulated by protein 33K which acts as a terminase. May be the protein that pumps DNA into the capsid
   4740..7907    -  CDS            POL: DPOL_ADE05 - Experimental evidence at protein level: Swiss-Prot protein existence level 1. Eukaryotic-type DNA polymerase involved in viral genomic replication. DNA synthesis is protein primed, and acts in a strand displacement replication. Assembles in complex with viral pTP, DBP, host NFIA and host POU2F1/OCT1 on viral origin of replication. The polymerase covalently transfers dCMP onto pTP, thereby initiating complementary strand synthesis. From Human adenovirus C serotype 5 (HAdV-5) (Human adenovirus 5).
   8126..10129   -  CDS            PTP: TERM_ADE05 - Experimental evidence at protein level: Swiss-Prot protein existence level 1. Protein covalently bound to the viral DNA that acts as a primer for viral genomic replication by DNA strand displacement. Assembles on the viral origin of replication in an initiation complex with viral polymerase, DBP, host NFIA and host POU2F1/OCT1. During initiation, the polymerase covalently couples the first dCTP with Ser- 580 of pTP. The terminal protein stimulates the template activity over 20 fold compared to protein-free templates. Neo-synthesized viral genomes are linked to two preterminal prot
  10160..10316   +  ncRNA          VA: Accession: RF00102 - VA RNA
  10415..10572   +  ncRNA          VA: Accession: RF00102 - VA RNA
  10590..11834   +  CDS            L1: PKG3_ADE05 - Experimental evidence at protein level: Swiss-Prot protein existence level 1. Involved in viral genome packaging through its interaction with packaging proteins 1 and 2. After proteolytic cleavage by adenovirus protease, L1 52/55k protein is removed from the capsid during viral maturation. From Human adenovirus C serotype 5 (HAdV-5) (Human adenovirus 5).
  11858..13612   +  CDS            CAP3_ADE05: Experimental evidence at protein level: Swiss-Prot protein existence level 1. Structural component of the virion that acts as a cement protein on the capsid exterior and which mediates the interactions between the hexons, including the peripentonal hexons, and reaches all the way to the penton vertices. Two hexon linking proteins IIIa, one from each facet, stabilize the unique edge interface between a pair of facets. As the virus enters the host cell, hexon linking proteins IIIa are shed concomitant with virion acidification in the endosome. During virus assembly, seems to play a role in the s
  13697..15409   +  CDS            L2: CAPSP_ADE05 - Experimental evidence at protein level: Swiss-Prot protein existence level 1. Major capsid protein that self-associates to form penton base pentamers, each in the shape of a pentagon, situated at the 12 vertices of the pseudo T=25 capsid. Involved in virus secondary attachment to host cell after initial attachment by the fiber protein. Binds host integrin heterodimer ITGAV-ITGB5 (alphaV-beta5) thereby triggering clathrin-mediated endocytosis of virions. Mediates initial virus attachment to CXADR-negative cells. Binding to integrins ITGAV-ITGB5 also seems to induce macropinocytosi
  15419..16012   +  CDS            L2: NP_ADE02 - Experimental evidence at protein level: Swiss-Prot protein existence level 1. Plays a role in the inhibition of host immune response within the nucleus. Interacts with cellular nucleosomes and immobilizes the host immune danger signal HMGB1 on chromatin. In turn, prevents HMGB1 release out of the cell and thus decreases inflammation. Plays also a role in the wrapping and condensation of the viral DNA. May also promote viral genome import into the nucleus. From Human adenovirus C serotype 2 (HAdV-2) (Human adenovirus 2).
  16085..17188   +  CDS            L2: CORE5_ADE05 - Experimental evidence at protein level: Swiss-Prot protein existence level 1. Associates loosely with the viral DNA to form an outer shell around the nucleoprotein-DNA complex and links it with the capsid by binding the endosome lysis protein. Dissociates from the viral genome during entry. Might be involved in nuclear capsid assembly of the viral particles through its association with NPM1/nucleophosmin. From Human adenovirus C serotype 5 (HAdV-5) (Human adenovirus 5).
  17219..17458   +  CDS            COR10_ADE02: Experimental evidence at protein level: Swiss-Prot protein existence level 1. [Pre-core protein X]: Interacts with the viral DNA and aids in tightly condensing it within the capsid. Cleavage of pre-core protein X may serve to partially relax this structure within the mature virion prior to its entry into the nucleus. From Human adenovirus C serotype 2 (HAdV-2) (Human adenovirus 2).
  17544..18293   +  CDS            L3: CAP6_ADE05 - Experimental evidence at protein level: Swiss-Prot protein existence level 1. [Protease cofactor]: Cofactor that activates the viral protease. Binds to viral protease in a 1:1 ratio. From Human adenovirus C serotype 5 (HAdV-5) (Human adenovirus 5).
  18382..21237   +  CDS            L3 (sequence partly withheld): CAPSH_ADE05 - Experimental evidence at protein level: Swiss-Prot protein existence level 1. Major capsid protein that self-associates to form 240 hexon trimers, each in the shape of a hexagon, building most of the pseudo T=25 capsid. Assembled into trimeric units with the help of the chaperone shutoff protein. Transported by pre-protein VI to the nucleus where it associates with other structural proteins to form an empty capsid. Might be involved, through its interaction with host dyneins, in the intracellular microtubule-dependent transport of incoming viral capsid to the nucleus. From Human
  21273..21884   +  CDS            L3: PRO_ADE05 - Experimental evidence at transcript level: Swiss-Prot protein existence level 2. Cleaves viral precursor proteins (pTP, pIIIa, pVI, pVII, pVIII, and pX) inside newly assembled particles giving rise to mature virions. Protease complexed to its cofactor slides along the viral DNA to specifically locate and cleave the viral precursors. Mature virions have a weakened organization compared to the unmature virions, thereby facilitating subsequent uncoating. Without maturation, the particle lacks infectivity and is unable to uncoat. Late in adenovirus infection, in the cytoplasm, may part
  21986..23572   -  CDS            DBP: DNB2_ADE05 - Experimental evidence at protein level: Swiss-Prot protein existence level 1. Plays a role in the elongation phase of viral strand displacement replication by unwinding the template in an ATP- independent fashion, employing its capacity to form multimers. Also enhances the rate of initiation. Released from template upon second strand synthesis. Assembles in complex with viral pTP, viral pol, host NFIA and host POU2F1/OCT1 on viral origin of replication. Covers the whole ssDNA genome during synthesis. The complementary strand synthesis induces its relese from DNA template. May inhi
  23601..26021   +  CDS            L4: SHUT_ADE05 - Experimental evidence at protein level: Swiss-Prot protein existence level 1. Protein that inhibits host translation while promoting late viral translation by ribosome shunting. Blocks host cap-dependent translation by binding to eIF4G, displacing MKNK1 from cap initiation complexes and preventing EIF4E phosphorylation. Binds to the tripartite leader sequence of viral late mRNAs and recruits host eIF4G, PABPC1/poly-A binding protein and 40S ribosomes subunits on viral mRNAs, allowing ribosome shunting and efficient translation of late viral mRNAs even though conventional translati
  26234..26617   +  CDS            SF33K_ADE02 (fragment): Experimental evidence at protein level: Swiss-Prot protein existence level 1. Probably functions as the small terminase that is part of the molecular motor that translocates genomic DNA in empty capsid during DNA packaging. This motor is located at a unique vertex and comprises at least the IVa2 ATPase, the small terminase 33K and probably a portal. Forms a ring-like structure of about 17 nm in which genomic DNA is translocated into the capsid. Stimulates IVa2 ATPase activity in the presence of the viral genome. Once the DNA is packaged, the terminase detaches: the 33K protein is present in th
  26708..27388   +  CDS            L4: CAP8_ADE02 - Experimental evidence at protein level: Swiss-Prot protein existence level 1. [Hexon-linking protein-C]: Structural component of the virion that acts as a cement protein on the capsid interior and which glue the peripentonal hexons and group-of-nine hexons together. From Human adenovirus C serotype 2 (HAdV-2) (Human adenovirus 2).
  27392..27712   +  CDS            E312_ADE02: Experimental evidence at protein level: Swiss-Prot protein existence level 1. From Human adenovirus C serotype 2 (HAdV-2) (Human adenovirus 2).
  28127..28492   +  CDS            E3145_ADE02: Experimental evidence at protein level: Swiss-Prot protein existence level 1. May prevent Nf-kappaB activation by immune signals like Tumor necrosis factor, presumably by inhibiting NFKB1 dimer DNA-binding. May act directly at the TNF receptor to inhibit signaling. From Human adenovirus C serotype 2 (HAdV-2) (Human adenovirus 2).
  28523..28687   -  CDS            UXP_ADE05 (fragment): Experimental evidence at transcript level: Swiss-Prot protein existence level 2. Might play a role in viral replication since it is associated with viral replication centers. Seems to have an effect on DBP localization. From Human adenovirus C serotype 5 (HAdV-5) (Human adenovirus 5).
  28698..30440   +  CDS            SPIKE_ADE05: Experimental evidence at protein level: Swiss-Prot protein existence level 1. Forms spikes that protrude from each vertex of the icosahedral capsid. Interacts with host coxsackievirus and adenovirus receptor CXADR located at the cell tight junctions to provide virion initial attachment to target cell. The fiber protein binds to CXADR with a higher affinity than CXADR binds to itself, thereby blocking the cell-cell adhesion function of CXADR dimers and leading to local disruption of the tight junction. Fiber protein present on neo- synthesized particles may thus disrupt the junctional integrity
  30573..30650   -  CDS            E417_ADE03: Protein predicted: Swiss-Prot protein existence level 4. From Human adenovirus B serotype 3 (HAdV-3) (Human adenovirus 3).
  30852..31733   -  CDS            E434_ADE02: Experimental evidence at protein level: Swiss-Prot protein existence level 1. Plays a major role to prevent cellular inhibition of viral genome replication by nuclear bodies. Assembles an SCF-like E3 ubiquitin ligase complex based on the cellular proteins ELOB, ELOC, CUL5 and RBX1, in cooperation with viral E1B-55K. This viral RING-type ligase ubiquitinates cellular substrates prior to proteasomal degradation: p53/TP53, LIG4, MRE11-RAD50-NBS1 (MRN) complex, ITGA3, DAXX and BLM. From Human adenovirus C serotype 2 (HAdV-2) (Human adenovirus 2).
  32012..32359   -  CDS            E411_ADE05: Experimental evidence at protein level: Swiss-Prot protein existence level 1. From Human adenovirus C serotype 5 (HAdV-5) (Human adenovirus 5).
  32359..32748   -  CDS            E4RF2_ADE02: Protein predicted: Swiss-Prot protein existence level 4. From Human adenovirus C serotype 2 (HAdV-2) (Human adenovirus 2).
  32799..33182   -  CDS            E4RF1_ADE02: Experimental evidence at protein level: Swiss-Prot protein existence level 1. May modulate tight-junctions functions of infected cells through interactions with PDZ proteins. E4 ORF1 has ben show for Adenovirus 9 to interact with protein involved in tight junction regulation. May play a role in mTOR activation by activating PI3- kinase, thus overriding cellular checkpoint for translation. From Human adenovirus C serotype 2 (HAdV-2) (Human adenovirus 2).
  33492..33594   -  repeat_region  ITR: inverted terminal repeat of human adenovirus serotype 5 inverted
  33648..33772   +  CDS            TcR (fragment): tetracycline efflux protein; tet; confers resistance to tetracycline
  33818..34406   -  rep_origin     ori: high-copy-number ColE1/pMB1/pBR322/pUC origin of replication
  34558..35418   -  CDS            AmpR: β-lactamase; bla; confers resistance to ampicillin, carbenicillin, and related antibiotics
  35419..35523   -  promoter       AmpR promoter: bla
