[The description below was written by a language model from this plasmid's Addgene catalogue record and pLannotate feature annotations shown in this document.]
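Description:
AdMKP-3 S159A is an adenoviral expression plasmid built on Invitrogen's pAd/CMV/V5-DEST Gateway destination backbone and designed to deliver a mutant mouse MKP-3 (mitogen-activated protein kinase phosphatase 3, gene Dusp6) into mammalian cells. The bacterial portion carries a high-copy ColE1/pUC-type origin and the β-lactamase gene for ampicillin selection. The rest is a human adenovirus serotype 5 genome bounded by the two inverted terminal repeats, with the Ad5 Ψ packaging signal next to the left ITR. The annotated viral genes include the polymerase, preterminal protein, DNA-binding protein, VA RNAs, the L1–L4 late structural and packaging proteins, fiber and E4 open reading frames. No E1 genes are annotated, because the expression cassette sits in that position, and only a few E3 reading frames appear. This fits a replication-defective vector that needs a complementing producer cell line to make virus.

The payload lies between attB1 and attB2 sites left by the Gateway recombination. The CMV immediate-early enhancer and promoter drive the Dusp6 coding sequence, in which serine 159 is changed to alanine, and transcription ends at the HSV thymidine kinase polyadenylation signal. A T7 promoter lies upstream of the insert. A backbone V5 epitope sequence is annotated downstream of attB2, but the record lists no tag or fusion, so the protein is presumably expressed untagged. MKP-3 is a dual-specificity phosphatase that inactivates ERK-family MAP kinases, and the associated study examined insulin-promoted, MEK/ERK-mediated degradation of MKP-3 in liver cells, so the alanine substitution presumably serves as a non-phosphorylatable variant there. The sequenced record is 35,681 nt, somewhat shorter than the catalogue's total size of 37,832 bp, and the record does not explain the difference.
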