Addgene plasmid #131520: AdMKP-3 S159A
Purpose: Expresses MKP-3 with S159A mutation in mammalian cells
Depositing lab: Haiyan Xu. Depositing organization: Brown University. Publication: MEK/ERK pathway mediates insulin-promoted degradation of MKP-3 protein in liver cells. Feng B, Jiao P, Yang Z, Xu H. Mol Cell Endocrinol. 2012 Sep 25;361(1-2):116-23. doi: 10.1016/j.mce.2012.03.025. Epub 2012 Apr 12. PubMed 22521266.
Backbone
  Vector backbone: pAd/CMV/V5-DEST
  Backbone manufacturer: Invitrogen (Life Technologies)
  Backbone size w/o insert (bp): 36686
  Total vector size (bp): 37832
  Vector type: Adenoviral
Growth in bacteria
  Bacterial resistance: Ampicillin, 100 μg/mL
  Growth temperature: 37°C
  Growth strain: NEB Stable
  Copy number: Unknown
Gene/Insert
  Gene/Insert name: Mitogen-activated protein kinase phosphatase 3 (alt name: Mkp-3)
  Species: M. musculus (mouse)
  Insert size (bp): 1146
  Mutation: changed Serine 159 to Alanine
  GenBank ID: NM_026268.3
  Entrez Gene: Dusp6 (a.k.a. 1300019I03Rik, MKP-3, MKP3, PYST1)
  Promoter: CMV
  Tag / fusion protein: No
  Cloning method: Gateway Cloning
  Sequencing primers: 5′ T7 primer TAATACGACTCACTATAGGG
Terms and licenses: Academic/Nonprofit Terms; Industry Terms: Not Available to Industry
How to cite: AdMKP-3 S159A was a gift from Haiyan Xu (Addgene plasmid # 131520 ; http://n2t.net/addgene:131520 ; RRID:Addgene_131520)
